Addgene plasmid #176236: pspCas9-3exo-Tetra-com-CLCN5-sp-g1
Purpose: Plasmid for expressing a fusion protein of spCas9 and the 3’ exonuclease domain of POLI, and sgRNA targeting human CLCN5 gene.
Depositing lab: Baisong Lu. Depositing organization: Wake Forest University Health Sciences. Publication: Targeting DNA polymerase to DNA double-strand breaks reduces DNA deletion size and increases templated insertions generated by CRISPR/Cas9. Yoo KW, Yadav MK, Song Q, Atala A, Lu B. Nucleic Acids Res. 2022 Mar 22. pii: 6552087. doi: 10.1093/nar/gkac186. PubMed 35323942.
Backbone
  Vector backbone: pspCas9-3'UTR-Tetra-COM-Vector
  Vector type: Bacterial Expression
Growth in bacteria
  Bacterial resistance: Ampicillin, 100 μg/mL
  Growth temperature: 37°C
  Growth strain: NEB Stable
  Copy number: Unknown
Gene/Insert
  Gene/Insert name: spCas9 and polymerase exo domain fusion
  Species: H. sapiens (human)
  Entrez Gene: CLCN5 (a.k.a. CLC5, CLCK2, ClC-5, DENT1, DENTS, NPHL1, NPHL2, XLRH, XRN, hCIC-K2)
Terms and licenses: Academic/Nonprofit Terms; Industry Terms: Not Available to Industry
How to cite: pspCas9-3exo-Tetra-com-CLCN5-sp-g1 was a gift from Baisong Lu (Addgene plasmid # 176236 ; http://n2t.net/addgene:176236 ; RRID:Addgene_176236)
