[The description below was written by a language model from this plasmid's Addgene catalogue record and pLannotate feature annotations shown in this document.]
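Description:
pspCas9-3exo-Tetra-com-CLCN5-sp-g1 is a 9.1 kb ampicillin-selected plasmid that co-expresses a Streptococcus pyogenes Cas9 fusion protein and a single guide RNA directed against the human CLCN5 gene. The catalogue lists the vector type as bacterial expression, but the annotated regulatory elements are mammalian: the Cas9 open reading frame is driven by a CMV enhancer/chicken β-actin promoter with a hybrid CBA/MVM intron and terminated by a bovine growth hormone polyadenylation signal. This points to use by transfection into human cells, with bacteria serving only for propagation. Maintenance in E. coli relies on a high-copy ColE1/pUC-type origin and the β-lactamase gene. An f1 origin, small pBR322-derived bom and rop fragments, and a single AAV2 inverted terminal repeat are also present, apparently as backbone remnants. With only one ITR annotated, the record does not support use as an AAV packaging vector.

The full-length Cas9 coding sequence (annotated as contiguous N- and C-terminal portions) is followed by a nucleoplasmin bipartite nuclear localization signal and a roughly 700 bp segment matching E. coli DNA polymerase I (polA). This agrees with the stated purpose of fusing Cas9 to the 3' exonuclease domain of Pol I. A human U6 promoter transcribes the CLCN5-targeting sgRNA. Only part of the scaffold matches the standard S. pyogenes sequence, which may reflect the "Tetra-com" modification named in the backbone, though the record does not define that modification.

The construct comes from work on tethering DNA polymerase activities to Cas9-induced double-strand breaks, to examine their effects on deletion size and templated insertions.
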