Features (pLannotate 1.2.2; 18 found; start..end, strand, type, name):
      6..291     +  enhancer       CMV enhancer: human cytomegalovirus immediate early enhancer; contains an 18-bp deletion relative to the standard CMV enhancer
    293..570     +  promoter       chicken β-actin promoter: No description available
    571..798     +  intron         hybrid intron: hybrid between chicken β-actin (CBA) and minute virus of mice (MMV) introns (Gray et al., 2011)
    936..2537    +  CDS            Cas9(N): N-terminal portion of Streptococcus pyogenes Cas9 (Zetsche et al., 2015)
   2538..5036    +  CDS            Cas9(C): C-terminal portion of Streptococcus pyogenes Cas9 (Zetsche et al., 2015)
   5037..5084    +  CDS            nucleoplasmin NLS: bipartite nuclear localization signal from nucleoplasmin
   5037..5744    +  CDS            polA (fragment): DPO1_ECOLI - Also known as resA. Experimental evidence at protein level: Swiss-Prot protein existence level 1. In addition to polymerase activity, this DNA polymerase exhibits 3'-5' and 5'-3' exonuclease activity. It is able to utilize nicked circular duplex DNA as a template and can unwind the parental DNA strand from its template. From Escherichia coli (strain K12).
   5784..5895    +  polyA_signal   bGH poly(A) signal: bovine growth hormone polyadenylation signal
   6003..6143    +  repeat_region  AAV2 ITR: inverted terminal repeat of adeno-associated virus serotype 2 inverted
   6148..6199    -  misc_feature   bom (fragment): basis of mobility region from pBR322
   6218..6673    +  rep_origin     f1 ori (sequence partly withheld): f1 bacteriophage origin of replication; arrow indicates direction of (+) strand synthesis
   6674..6723    -  misc_feature   bom (fragment): basis of mobility region from pBR322
   6825..6860    -  CDS            rop (fragment): Rop protein, which maintains plasmids at low copy number; rop
   6955..7059    +  promoter       AmpR promoter: bla
   7060..7920    +  CDS            AmpR: β-lactamase; bla; confers resistance to ampicillin, carbenicillin, and related antibiotics
   8091..8679    +  rep_origin     ori: high-copy-number ColE1/pMB1/pBR322/pUC origin of replication
   8741..8981    +  promoter       U6 promoter: RNA polymerase III promoter for human U6 snRNA
   9054..9113    +  misc_RNA       gRNA scaffold (fragment): guide RNA scaffold for the Streptococcus pyogenes CRISPR/Cas9 system
>Addgene plasmid #176236 | pspCas9-3exo-Tetra-com-CLCN5-sp-g1 | addgene full sequence | sequence record 348843 | Addgene NGS Result
GTACCCGTTACATAACTTACGGTAAATGGCCCGCCTGGCTGACCGCCCAACGACCCCCGCCCATTGACGT
CAATAGTAACGCCAATAGGGACTTTCCATTGACGTCAATGGGTGGAGTATTTACGGTAAACTGCCCACTT
GGCAGTACATCAAGTGTATCATATGCCAAGTACGCCCCCTATTGACGTCAATGACGGTAAATGGCCCGCC
TGGCATTGTGCCCAGTACATGACCTTATGGGACTTTCCTACTTGGCAGTACATCTACGTATTAGTCATCG
CTATTACCATGGTCGAGGTGAGCCCCACGTTCTGCTTCACTCTCCCCATCTCCCCCCCCTCCCCACCCCC
AATTTTGTATTTATTTATTTTTTAATTATTTTGTGCAGCGATGGGGGCGGGGGGGGGGGGGGGGCGCGCG
CCRGGSGGGGSGGGGSGGGGSGRGGGGSGGGGSGGGGSGRGGSGGRGAGGKGCGGCGGCAGCCAATCAGA
GCGGCGCGCTCCGAAAGTTTCCTTTTATGGCGAGGCGGCGGCGGCGGCGGCCCTATAAAAAGCGAAGCGC
GCGGCGGGCGGGAGTCGCTGCGCGCTGCCTTCGCCCCGTGCCCCGCTCCGCCGCCGCCTCGCGCCGCCCG
CCCCGGCTCTGACTGACCGCGTTACTCCCACAGGTGAGCGGGCGGGACGGCCCTTCTCCTCCGGGCTGTA
ATTAGCTGAGCAAGAGGTAAGGGTTTAAGGGATGGTTGGTTGGTGGGGTATTAATGTTTAATTACCTGGA
GCACCTGCCTGAAATCACTTTTTTTCAGGTTGGACCGGTGCCACCATGGACTATAAGGACCACGACGGAG
ACTACAAGGATCATGATATTGATTACAAAGACGATGACGATAAGATGGCCCCAAAGAAGAAGCGGAAGGT
CGGTATCCACGGAGTCCCAGCAGCCGACAAGAAGTACAGCATCGGCCTGGACATCGGCACCAACTCTGTG
GGCTGGGCCGTGATCACCGACGAGTACAAGGTGCCCAGCAAGAAATTCAAGGTGCTGGGCAACACCGACC
GGCACAGCATCAAGAAGAACCTGATCGGAGCCCTGCTGTTCGACAGCGGCGAAACAGCCGAGGCCACCCG
GCTGAAGAGAACCGCCAGAAGAAGATACACCAGACGGAAGAACCGGATCTGCTATCTGCAAGAGATCTTC
AGCAACGAGATGGCCAAGGTGGACGACAGCTTCTTCCACAGACTGGAAGAGTCCTTCCTGGTGGAAGAGG
ATAAGAAGCACGAGCGGCACCCCATCTTCGGCAACATCGTGGACGAGGTGGCCTACCACGAGAAGTACCC
CACCATCTACCACCTGAGAAAGAAACTGGTGGACAGCACCGACAAGGCCGACCTGCGGCTGATCTATCTG
GCCCTGGCCCACATGATCAAGTTCCGGGGCCACTTCCTGATCGAGGGCGACCTGAACCCCGACAACAGCG
ACGTGGACAAGCTGTTCATCCAGCTGGTGCAGACCTACAACCAGCTGTTCGAGGAAAACCCCATCAACGC
CAGCGGCGTGGACGCCAAGGCCATCCTGTCTGCCAGACTGAGCAAGAGCAGACGGCTGGAAAATCTGATC
GCCCAGCTGCCCGGCGAGAAGAAGAATGGCCTGTTCGGAAACCTGATTGCCCTGAGCCTGGGCCTGACCC
CCAACTTCAAGAGCAACTTCGACCTGGCCGAGGATGCCAAACTGCAGCTGAGCAAGGACACCTACGACGA
CGACCTGGACAACCTGCTGGCCCAGATCGGCGACCAGTACGCCGACCTGTTTCTGGCCGCCAAGAACCTG
TCCGACGCCATCCTGCTGAGCGACATCCTGAGAGTGAACACCGAGATCACCAAGGCCCCCCTGAGCGCCT
CTATGATCAAGAGATACGACGAGCACCACCAGGACCTGACCCTGCTGAAAGCTCTCGTGCGGCAGCAGCT
GCCTGAGAAGTACAAAGAGATTTTCTTCGACCAGAGCAAGAACGGCTACGCCGGCTACATTGACGGCGGA
GCCAGCCAGGAAGAGTTCTACAAGTTCATCAAGCCCATCCTGGAAAAGATGGACGGCACCGAGGAACTGC
TCGTGAAGCTGAACAGAGAGGACCTGCTGCGGAAGCAGCGGACCTTCGACAACGGCAGCATCCCCCACCA
GATCCACCTGGGAGAGCTGCACGCCATTCTGCGGCGGCAGGAAGATTTTTACCCATTCCTGAAGGACAAC
CGGGAAAAGATCGAGAAGATCCTGACCTTCCGCATCCCCTACTACGTGGGCCCTCTGGCCAGGGGAAACA
GCAGATTCGCCTGGATGACCAGAAAGAGCGAGGAAACCATCACCCCCTGGAACTTCGAGGAAGTGGTGGA
CAAGGGCGCTTCCGCCCAGAGCTTCATCGAGCGGATGACCAACTTCGATAAGAACCTGCCCAACGAGAAG
GTGCTGCCCAAGCACAGCCTGCTGTACGAGTACTTCACCGTGTATAACGAGCTGACCAAAGTGAAATACG
TGACCGAGGGAATGAGAAAGCCCGCCTTCCTGAGCGGCGAGCAGAAAAAGGCCATCGTGGACCTGCTGTT
CAAGACCAACCGGAAAGTGACCGTGAAGCAGCTGAAAGAGGACTACTTCAAGAAAATCGAGTGCTTCGAC
TCCGTGGAAATCTCCGGCGTGGAAGATCGGTTCAACGCCTCCCTGGGCACATACCACGATCTGCTGAAAA
TTATCAAGGACAAGGACTTCCTGGACAATGAGGAAAACGAGGACATTCTGGAAGATATCGTGCTGACCCT
GACACTGTTTGAGGACAGAGAGATGATCGAGGAACGGCTGAAAACCTATGCCCACCTGTTCGACGACAAA
GTGATGAAGCAGCTGAAGCGGCGGAGATACACCGGCTGGGGCAGGCTGAGCCGGAAGCTGATCAACGGCA
TCCGGGACAAGCAGTCCGGCAAGACAATCCTGGATTTCCTGAAGTCCGACGGCTTCGCCAACAGAAACTT
CATGCAGCTGATCCACGACGACAGCCTGACCTTTAAAGAGGACATCCAGAAAGCCCAGGTGTCCGGCCAG
GGCGATAGCCTGCACGAGCACATTGCCAATCTGGCCGGCAGCCCCGCCATTAAGAAGGGCATCCTGCAGA
CAGTGAAGGTGGTGGACGAGCTCGTGAAAGTGATGGGCCGGCACAAGCCCGAGAACATCGTGATCGAAAT
GGCCAGAGAGAACCAGACCACCCAGAAGGGACAGAAGAACAGCCGCGAGAGAATGAAGCGGATCGAAGAG
GGCATCAAAGAGCTGGGCAGCCAGATCCTGAAAGAACACCCCGTGGAAAACACCCAGCTGCAGAACGAGA
AGCTGTACCTGTACTACCTGCAGAATGGGCGGGATATGTACGTGGACCAGGAACTGGACATCAACCGGCT
GTCCGACTACGATGTGGACCATATCGTGCCTCAGAGCTTTCTGAAGGACGACTCCATCGACAACAAGGTG
CTGACCAGAAGCGACAAGAACCGGGGCAAGAGCGACAACGTGCCCTCCGAAGAGGTCGTGAAGAAGATGA
AGAACTACTGGCGGCAGCTGCTGAACGCCAAGCTGATTACCCAGAGAAAGTTCGACAATCTGACCAAGGC
CGAGAGAGGCGGCCTGAGCGAACTGGATAAGGCCGGCTTCATCAAGAGACAGCTGGTGGAAACCCGGCAG
ATCACAAAGCACGTGGCACAGATCCTGGACTCCCGGATGAACACTAAGTACGACGAGAATGACAAGCTGA
TCCGGGAAGTGAAAGTGATCACCCTGAAGTCCAAGCTGGTGTCCGATTTCCGGAAGGATTTCCAGTTTTA
CAAAGTGCGCGAGATCAACAACTACCACCACGCCCACGACGCCTACCTGAACGCCGTCGTGGGAACCGCC
CTGATCAAAAAGTACCCTAAGCTGGAAAGCGAGTTCGTGTACGGCGACTACAAGGTGTACGACGTGCGGA
AGATGATCGCCAAGAGCGAGCAGGAAATCGGCAAGGCTACCGCCAAGTACTTCTTCTACAGCAACATCAT
GAACTTTTTCAAGACCGAGATTACCCTGGCCAACGGCGAGATCCGGAAGCGGCCTCTGATCGAGACAAAC
GGCGAAACCGGGGAGATCGTGTGGGATAAGGGCCGGGATTTTGCCACCGTGCGGAAAGTGCTGAGCATGC
CCCAAGTGAATATCGTGAAAAAGACCGAGGTGCAGACAGGCGGCTTCAGCAAAGAGTCTATCCTGCCCAA
GAGGAACAGCGATAAGCTGATCGCCAGAAAGAAGGACTGGGACCCTAAGAAGTACGGCGGCTTCGACAGC
CCCACCGTGGCCTATTCTGTGCTGGTGGTGGCCAAAGTGGAAAAGGGCAAGTCCAAGAAACTGAAGAGTG
TGAAAGAGCTGCTGGGGATCACCATCATGGAAAGAAGCAGCTTCGAGAAGAATCCCATCGACTTTCTGGA
AGCCAAGGGCTACAAAGAAGTGAAAAAGGACCTGATCATCAAGCTGCCTAAGTACTCCCTGTTCGAGCTG
GAAAACGGCCGGAAGAGAATGCTGGCCTCTGCCGGCGAACTGCAGAAGGGAAACGAACTGGCCCTGCCCT
CCAAATATGTGAACTTCCTGTACCTGGCCAGCCACTATGAGAAGCTGAAGGGCTCCCCCGAGGATAATGA
GCAGAAACAGCTGTTTGTGGAACAGCACAAGCACTACCTGGACGAGATCATCGAGCAGATCAGCGAGTTC
TCCAAGAGAGTGATCCTGGCCGACGCTAATCTGGACAAAGTGCTGTCCGCCTACAACAAGCACCGGGATA
AGCCCATCAGAGAGCAGGCCGAGAATATCATCCACCTGTTTACCCTGACCAATCTGGGAGCCCCTGCCGC
CTTCAAGTACTTTGACACCACCATCGACCGGAAGAGGTACACCAGCACCAAAGAGGTGCTGGACGCCACC
CTGATCCACCAGAGCATCACCGGCCTGTACGAGACACGGATCGACCTGTCTCAGCTGGGAGGCGACAAAA
GGCCGGCGGCCACGAAAAAGGCCGGCCAGGCAAAAAAGAAAAAGGGATCCTCTGAGACACCAGGCACCTC
CGAGTCTGCCACCCCTGAGGGAGGAGCACCAGAGGTGACAGCCACCGTGATCTCCTACGATAACTATGTG
ACAATCCTGGACGAGGAGACACTGAAGGCCTGGATCGCCAAGCTGGAGAAGGCCCCCGTGTTCGCCTTTG
ATACAGAGACAGACAGCCTGGATAACATCTCCGCCAATCTGGTGGGCCTGTCTTTCGCCATCGAGCCTGG
CGTGGCCGCCTATATCCCAGTGGCCCACGACTACCTGGATGCCCCCGACCAGATCAGCAGGGAGAGAGCC
CTGGAGCTGCTGAAGCCTCTGCTGGAGGATGAGAAGGCCCTGAAGGTCGGCCAGAACCTGAAGTATGACA
GGGGCATCCTGGCCAATTACGGCATCGAGCTGAGAGGCATCGCCTTTGACACCATGCTGGAGTCTTATAT
CCTGAATAGCGTGGCAGGCCGGCACGACATGGATTCCCTGGCCGAGAGGTGGCTGAAGCACAAGACAATC
ACCTTCGAGGAGATCGCCGGCAAGGGCAAGAACCAGCTGACCTTCAACCAGATCGCCCTGGAGGAGGCAG
GCAGGTACGCAGCAGAGGACGCAGATGTGACCCTGCAGCTGCACCTGAAGATGTGGCCAGATCTGCAGAA
GCACTAGTCTAGAAAATTCCTAGAGCTCGCTGATCAGCCTCGACTGTGCCTTCTAGTTGCCAGCCATCTG
TTGTTTGCCCCTCCCCCGTGCCTTCCTTGACCCTGGAAGGTGCCACTCCCACTGTCCTTTCCTAATAAAA
TGAGGAAATTGCATCGCATTGTCTGAGTAGGTGTCATTCTATTCTGGGGGGTGGGGTGGGGCAGGACAGC
AAGGGGGAGGATTGGGAAGAGAATAGCAGGCATGCTGGGGAGGTACGGCCGCAGGAACCCCTAGTGATGG
AGTTGGCCACTCCCTCTCTGCGCGCTCGCTCGCTCACTGAGGCCGGGCGACCAAAGGTCGCCCGACGCCC
GGGCTTTGCCCGGGCGGCCTCAGTGAGCGAGCGAGCGCGCAGCTGCCTGCAGGGGCGCCTGATGCGGTAT
TTTCTCCTTACGCATCTGTGCGGTATTTCACACCGCATA
[95 nt withheld, positions 6200-6294]
T
[46 nt withheld, positions 6296-6341]
C
[141 nt withheld, positions 6343-6483]
CCTTTGACGTTGGAGTCCACGTTCTTT
[37 nt withheld, positions 6511-6547]
ACTCTATCTCGGGCTATTCTTTTGATTTATAAGGGATTTTGCCGATTTCGGTCTATTGGTTAAAAAATGA
GCTGATTTAACAAAAATTTAACGCGAATTTTAACAAAATATTAACGTTTACAATTTTATGGTGCACTCTC
AGTACAATCTGCTCTGATGCCGCATAGTTAAGCCAGCCCCGACACCCGCCAACACCCGCTGACGCGCCCT
GACGGGCTTGTCTGCTCCCGGCATCCGCTTACAGACAAGCTGTGACCGTCTCCGGGAGCTGCATGTGTCA
GAGGTTTTCACCGTCATCACCGAAACGCGCGAGACGAAAGGGCCTCGTGATACGCCTATTTTTATAGGTT
AATGTCATGATAATAATGGTTTCTTAGACGTCAGGTGGCACTTTTCGGGGAAATGTGCGCGGAACCCCTA
TTTGTTTATTTTTCTAAATACATTCAAATATGTATCCGCTCATGAGACAATAACCCTGATAAATGCTTCA
ATAATATTGAAAAAGGAAGAGTATGAGTATTCAACATTTCCGTGTCGCCCTTATTCCCTTTTTTGCGGCA
TTTTGCCTTCCTGTTTTTGCTCACCCAGAAACGCTGGTGAAAGTAAAAGATGCTGAAGATCAGTTGGGTG
CACGAGTGGGTTACATCGAACTGGATCTCAACAGCGGTAAGATCCTTGAGAGTTTTCGCCCCGAAGAACG
TTTTCCAATGATGAGCACTTTTAAAGTTCTGCTATGTGGCGCGGTATTATCCCGTATTGACGCCGGGCAA
GAGCAACTCGGTCGCCGCATACACTATTCTCAGAATGACTTGGTTGAGTACTCACCAGTCACAGAAAAGC
ATCTTACGGATGGCATGACAGTAAGAGAATTATGCAGTGCTGCCATAACCATGAGTGATAACACTGCGGC
CAACTTACTTCTGACAACGATCGGAGGACCGAAGGAGCTAACCGCTTTTTTGCACAACATGGGGGATCAT
GTAACTCGCCTTGATCGTTGGGAACCGGAGCTGAATGAAGCCATACCAAACGACGAGCGTGACACCACGA
TGCCTGTAGCAATGGCAACAACGTTGCGCAAACTATTAACTGGCGAACTACTTACTCTAGCTTCCCGGCA
ACAATTAATAGACTGGATGGAGGCGGATAAAGTTGCAGGACCACTTCTGCGCTCGGCCCTTCCGGCTGGC
TGGTTTATTGCTGATAAATCTGGAGCCGGTGAGCGTGGAAGCCGCGGTATCATTGCAGCACTGGGGCCAG
ATGGTAAGCCCTCCCGTATCGTAGTTATCTACACGACGGGGAGTCAGGCAACTATGGATGAACGAAATAG
ACAGATCGCTGAGATAGGTGCCTCACTGATTAAGCATTGGTAACTGTCAGACCAAGTTTACTCATATATA
CTTTAGATTGATTTAAAACTTCATTTTTAATTTAAAAGGATCTAGGTGAAGATCCTTTTTGATAATCTCA
TGACCAAAATCCCTTAACGTGAGTTTTCGTTCCACTGAGCGTCAGACCCCGTAGAAAAGATCAAAGGATC
TTCTTGAGATCCTTTTTTTCTGCGCGTAATCTGCTGCTTGCAAACAAAAAAACCACCGCTACCAGCGGTG
GTTTGTTTGCCGGATCAAGAGCTACCAACTCTTTTTCCGAAGGTAACTGGCTTCAGCAGAGCGCAGATAC
CAAATACTGTTCTTCTAGTGTAGCCGTAGTTAGGCCACCACTTCAAGAACTCTGTAGCACCGCCTACATA
CCTCGCTCTGCTAATCCTGTTACCAGTGGCTGCTGCCAGTGGCGATAAGTCGTGTCTTACCGGGTTGGAC
TCAAGACGATAGTTACCGGATAAGGCGCAGCGGTCGGGCTGAACGGGGGGTTCGTGCACACAGCCCAGCT
TGGAGCGAACGACCTACACCGAACTGAGATACCTACAGCGTGAGCTATGAGAAAGCGCCACGCTTCCCGA
AGGGAGAAAGGCGGACAGGTATCCGGTAAGCGGCAGGGTCGGAACAGGAGAGCGCACGAGGGAGCTTCCA
GGGGGAAACGCCTGGTATCTTTATAGTCCTGTCGGGTTTCGCCACCTCTGACTTGAGCGTCGATTTTTGT
GATGCTCGTCAGGGGGGCGGAGCCTATGGAAAAACGCCAGCAACGCGGCCTTTTTACGGTTCCTGGCCTT
TTGCTGGCCTTTTGCTCACATGTGAGGGCCTATTTCCCATGATTCCTTCATATTTGCATATACGATACAA
GGCTGTTAGAGAGATAATTGGAATTAATTTGACTGTAAACACAAAGATATTAGTACAAAATACGTGACGT
AGAAAGTAATAATTTCTTGGGTAGTTTGCAGTTTTAAAATTATGTTTTAAAATGGACTATCATATGCTTA
CCGTAACTTGAAAGTATTTCGATTTCTTGGCTTTATATATCTTGTGGAAAGGACGAAACACCGGAGGACA
AGTCGTACAATGGGTTTGAGAGCTAGGCCCTGAATGCCTGCGAGCATCCCACGGCCTAGCAAGTTCAAAT
AAGGCTAGTCCGTTATCAACTTGAAAAAGTGGCACCGAGTCGGTGCTTTTTTTG
